Addgene plasmid #107252: RNA motif plasmid EDEN15
Purpose: EDEN15 RNA motif
Depositing lab: Paul Khavari. Depositing organization: Stanford University. Publication: RNA-protein interaction detection in living cells. Ramanathan M, Majzoub K, Rao DS, Neela PH, Zarnegar BJ, Mondal S, Roth JG, Gai H, Kovalski JR, Siprashvili Z, Palmer TD, Carette JE, Khavari PA. Nat Methods. 2018 Feb 5. pii: nmeth.4601. doi: 10.1038/nmeth.4601. PubMed 29400715.
Backbone
  Vector backbone: pLEX
  Vector type: Mammalian Expression, Lentiviral
Growth in bacteria
  Bacterial resistance: Ampicillin, 100 μg/mL
  Growth temperature: 37°C
  Growth strain: NEB Stable
  Copy number: High Copy
Gene/Insert
  Gene/Insert name: EDEN15 motif
  Promoter: CMV
  Cloning method: Restriction Enzyme; 5′ cloning site BsmBI (destroyed during cloning); 3′ cloning site BsmBI (destroyed during cloning)
  Sequencing primers: 5′ CAT GGT CCT GCT GGA GTT CGT G
Terms and licenses: Academic/Nonprofit Terms; Industry Terms: Not Available to Industry
How to cite: RNA motif plasmid EDEN15 was a gift from Paul Khavari (Addgene plasmid # 107252 ; http://n2t.net/addgene:107252 ; RRID:Addgene_107252)
