[The description below was written by a language model from this plasmid's Addgene catalogue record and pLannotate feature annotations shown in this document.]
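Description:
RNA motif plasmid EDEN15 is a 7,438-nt lentiviral mammalian expression vector built on the pLEX backbone, carrying the EDEN15 RNA motif under control of the CMV promoter. It is maintained in bacteria through a high-copy ColE1/pUC-type origin and an ampicillin resistance gene (β-lactamase) with its own bla promoter. The viral framework is HIV-1 derived: a truncated 5' LTR, the Ψ packaging signal with an adjoining gag fragment, the Rev response element for Rev-dependent nuclear export of the genomic RNA, the cPPT/CTS element that aids nuclear import, and a self-inactivating ΔU3 3' LTR. Short nef and rev fragments annotated by the software are residual viral sequence rather than functional genes. A fragment of the SV40 early promoter and an SV40 polyadenylation signal also lie in the backbone. No mammalian drug selection marker appears in the feature table.

The expression cassette consists of the CMV enhancer and promoter driving EGFP, followed by a gap of roughly 200 nt before the WPRE, which enhances transcript stability and expression. The EDEN15 motif itself is not annotated in the feature table; the record states only that it was inserted by BsmBI restriction cloning, with both sites destroyed. The unannotated interval between EGFP and the WPRE is a plausible location, which would place the motif in the 3' untranslated portion of the EGFP transcript, but the record does not confirm this. The associated publication concerns detection of RNA–protein interactions in living cells, so the construct presumably serves to express an RNA bearing the EDEN15 motif as bait for identifying its binding proteins, with EGFP reporting transfection or transduction.
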