Features (pLannotate 1.2.2; 18 found; start..end, strand, type, name):
     37..366     +  CDS            nef (fragment): NEF_HV1BR - Experimental evidence at protein level: Swiss-Prot protein existence level 1. Extracellular Nef protein targets CD4(+) T-lymphocytes for apoptosis by interacting with CXCR4 surface receptors (PubMed:14990729). From Human immunodeficiency virus type 1 group M subtype B (isolate BRU/LAI) (HIV-1).
    414..671     +  LTR            5' LTR (truncated): truncated 5' long terminal repeat (LTR) from HIV-1
    718..843     +  misc_feature   HIV-1 Ψ: packaging signal of human immunodeficiency virus type 1
    827..1165    +  CDS            HIV-1 gag (fragment): gag protein from human immunodeficiency virus 1; gag
   1340..1573    +  misc_feature   RRE: The Rev response element (RRE) of HIV-1 allows for Rev-dependent mRNA export from the nucleus to the cytoplasm.
   1950..2050    +  CDS            Rev (fragment): human immunodeficiency virus 1 (HIV-1) Rev protein; rev; enhances nuclear export of unspliced and incompletely spliced viral mRNAs
   2100..2217    +  misc_feature   cPPT/CTS: central polypurine tract and central termination sequence of HIV-1
   2400..2703    +  enhancer       CMV enhancer: human cytomegalovirus immediate early enhancer
   2704..2907    +  promoter       CMV promoter: human cytomegalovirus (CMV) immediate early promoter
   2939..3658    +  CDS            EGFP: the original enhanced GFP (Yang et al., 1996) mammalian codon-optimized
   3885..4473    +  misc_feature   WPRE: woodchuck hepatitis virus posttranscriptional regulatory element
   4490..4678    +  CDS            nef (fragment): NEF_HV1Z2 - Experimental evidence at protein level: Swiss-Prot protein existence level 1. Extracellular Nef protein targets CD4(+) T-lymphocytes for apoptosis by interacting with CXCR4 surface receptors. From Human immunodeficiency virus type 1 group M subtype D (isolate Z2/CDC-Z34) (HIV-1).
   4680..4913    +  LTR            3' LTR (ΔU3): self-inactivating 3' long terminal repeat (LTR) from HIV-1
   5004..5187    +  promoter       SV40 promoter (fragment): SV40 early promoter
   5402..5990    -  rep_origin     ori: high-copy-number ColE1/pMB1/pBR322/pUC origin of replication
   6161..7021    -  CDS            AmpR: β-lactamase; bla; confers resistance to ampicillin, carbenicillin, and related antibiotics
   7022..7126    -  promoter       AmpR promoter: bla
   7174..7308    +  polyA_signal   SV40 poly(A) signal: SV40 polyadenylation signal
>Addgene plasmid #107252 | RNA motif plasmid EDEN15 | addgene full sequence | sequence record 205642 | Addgene NGS Result
ATTGTATTTGTTAAATATGTACTACAAACTTAGTAGTTGGAAGGGCTAATTCACTCCCAAAGAAGACAAG
ATATCCTTGATCTGTGGATCTACCACACACAAGGCTACTTCCCTGATTAGCAGAACTACACACCAGGGCC
AGGGGTCAGATATCCACTGACCTTTGGATGGTGCTACAAGCTAGTACCAGTTGAGCCAGATAAGGTAGAA
GAGGCCAATAAAGGAGAGAACACCAGCTTGTTACACCCTGTGAGCCTGCATGGGATGGATGACCCGGAGA
GAGAAGTGTTAGAGTGGAGGTTTGACAGCCGCCTAGCATTTCATCACGTGGCCCGAGAGCTGCATCCGGA
GTACTTCAAGAACTGCTGATATCGAGCTTGCTACAAGGGACTTTCCGCTGGGGACTTTCCAGGGAGGCGT
GGCCTGGGCGGGACTGGGGAGTGGCGAGCCCTCAGATCCTGCATATAAGCAGCTGCTTTTTGCCTGTACT
GGGTCTCTCTGGTTAGACCAGATCTGAGCCTGGGAGCTCTCTGGCTAACTAGGGAACCCACTGCTTAAGC
CTCAATAAAGCTTGCCTTGAGTGCTTCAAGTAGTGTGTGCCCGTCTGTTGTGTGACTCTGGTAACTAGAG
ATCCCTCAGACCCTTTTAGTCAGTGTGGAAAATCTCTAGCAGTGGCGCCCGAACAGGGACTTGAAAGCGA
AAGGGAAACCAGAGGAGCTCTCTCGACGCAGGACTCGGCTTGCTGAAGCGCGCACGGCAAGAGGCGAGGG
GCGGCGACTGGTGAGTACGCCAAAAATTTTGACTAGCGGAGGCTAGAAGGAGAGAGATGGGTGCGAGAGC
GTCAGTATTAAGCGGGGGAGAATTAGATCGCGATGGGAAAAAATTCGGTTAAGGCCAGGGGGAAAGAAAA
AATATAAATTAAAACATATAGTATGGGCAAGCAGGGAGCTAGAACGATTCGCAGTTAATCCTGGCCTGTT
AGAAACATCAGAAGGCTGTAGACAAATACTGGGACAGCTACAACCATCCCTTCAGACAGGATCAGAAGAA
CTTAGATCATTATATAATACAGTAGCAACCCTCTATTGTGTGCATCAAAGGATAGAGATAAAAGACACCA
AGGAAGCTTTAGACAAGATAGAGGAAGAGCAAAACAAAAGTAAGACCACCGCACAGCAAGCGGCCGGCCG
CTGATCTTCAGACCTGGAGGAGGAGATATGAGGGACAATTGGAGAAGTGAATTATATAAATATAAAGTAG
TAAAAATTGAACCATTAGGAGTAGCACCCACCAAGGCAAAGAGAAGAGTGGTGCAGAGAGAAAAAAGAGC
AGTGGGAATAGGAGCTTTGTTCCTTGGGTTCTTGGGAGCAGCAGGAAGCACTATGGGCGCAGCGTCAATG
ACGCTGACGGTACAGGCCAGACAATTATTGTCTGGTATAGTGCAGCAGCAGAACAATTTGCTGAGGGCTA
TTGAGGCGCAACAGCATCTGTTGCAACTCACAGTCTGGGGCATCAAGCAGCTCCAGGCAAGAATCCTGGC
TGTGGAAAGATACCTAAAGGATCAACAGCTCCTGGGGATTTGGGGTTGCTCTGGAAAACTCATTTGCACC
ACTGCTGTGCCTTGGAATGCTAGTTGGAGTAATAAATCTCTGGAACAGATTTGGAATCACACGACCTGGA
TGGAGTGGGACAGAGAAATTAACAATTACACAAGCTTAATACACTCCTTAATTGAAGAATCGCAAAACCA
GCAAGAAAAGAATGAACAAGAATTATTGGAATTAGATAAATGGGCAAGTTTGTGGAATTGGTTTAACATA
ACAAATTGGCTGTGGTATATAAAATTATTCATAATGATAGTAGGAGGCTTGGTAGGTTTAAGAATAGTTT
TTGCTGTACTTTCTATAGTGAATAGAGTTAGGCAGGGATATTCACCATTATCGTTTCAGACCCACCTCCC
AACCCCGAGGGGACCCGACAGGCCCGAAGGAATAGAAGAAGAAGGTGGAGAGAGAGACAGAGACAGATCC
ATTCGATTAGTGAACGGATCGGCACTGCGTGCGCCAATTCTGCAGACAAATGGCAGTATTCATCCACAAT
TTTAAAAGAAAAGGGGGGATTGGGGGGTACAGTGCAGGGGAAAGAATAGTAGACATAATAGCAACAGACA
TACAAACTAAAGAATTACAAAAACAAATTACAAAAATTCAAAATTTTCGGGTTTATTACAGGGACAGCAG
AGATCCAGTTTGGTTAGTACCGGGCCCGCTCTAGAGATCCGACTCGAGTACTAGGATCCATTAGGCGGCC
GCGTGGATAACCGTATTACCGCCATGCATTAGTTATTAATAGTAATCAATTACGGGGTCATTAGTTCATA
GCCCATATATGGAGTTCCGCGTTACATAACTTACGGTAAATGGCCCGCCTGGCTGACCGCCCAACGACCC
CCGCCCATTGACGTCAATAATGACGTATGTTCCCATAGTAACGCCAATAGGGACTTTCCATTGACGTCAA
TGGGTGGAGTATTTACGGTAAACTGCCCACTTGGCAGTACATCAAGTGTATCATATGCCAAGTACGCCCC
CTATTGACGTCAATGACGGTAAATGGCCCGCCTGGCATTATGCCCAGTACATGACCTTATGGGACTTTCC
TACTTGGCAGTACATCTACGTATTAGTCATCGCTATTACCATGGTGATGCGGTTTTGGCAGTACATCAAT
GGGCGTGGATAGCGGTTTGACTCACGGGGATTTCCAAGTCTCCACCCCATTGACGTCAATGGGAGTTTGT
TTTGGCACCAAAATCAACGGGACTTTCCAAAATGTCGTAACAACTCCGCCCCATTGACGCAAATGGGCGG
TAGGCGTGTACGGTGGGAGGTCTATATAAGCAGAGCTGGTTTAGTGAACCGTCAGATCCGCTAGCACCAT
GGTGAGCAAGGGCGAGGAGCTGTTCACCGGGGTGGTGCCCATCCTGGTCGAGCTGGACGGCGACGTAAAC
GGCCACAAGTTCAGCGTGTCCGGCGAGGGCGAGGGCGATGCCACCTACGGCAAGCTGACCCTGAAGTTCA
TCTGCACCACCGGCAAGCTGCCCGTGCCCTGGCCCACCCTCGTGACCACCCTGACCTACGGCGTGCAGTG
CTTCAGCCGCTACCCCGACCACATGAAGCAGCACGACTTCTTCAAGTCCGCCATGCCCGAAGGCTACGTC
CAGGAGCGCACCATCTTCTTCAAGGACGACGGCAACTACAAGACCCGCGCCGAGGTGAAGTTCGAGGGCG
ACACCCTGGTGAACCGCATCGAGCTGAAGGGCATCGACTTCAAGGAGGACGGCAACATCCTGGGGCACAA
GCTGGAGTACAACTACAACAGCCACAACGTCTATATCATGGCCGACAAGCAGAAGAACGGCATCAAGGTG
AACTTCAAGATCCGCCACAACATCGAGGACGGCAGCGTGCAGCTCGCCGACCACTACCAGCAGAACACCC
CCATCGGCGACGGCCCCGTGCTGCTGCCCGACAACCACTACCTGAGCACCCAGTCCGCCCTGAGCAAAGA
CCCCAACGAGAAGCGCGATCACATGGTCCTGCTGGAGTTCGTGACCGCCGCCGGGATCACTCTCGGCATG
GACGAGCTGTACAAGTAACTTCCCTAAGTCCAAGCCCTGAAAAAGGGCAAGCTTGGCCCTGAAAAAGGGC
AAGCTTGGCCCTGAAAAAGGGCAAGCTTTGTTTGTTTGTTTGTTGTTTGTTTGTTTGTTGTTTGTTTGTT
TGTAGCTCTTGCCCTGAAAAAGGGCAGCTCTTGCCCTGAAAAAGGGCAGCTCTTGCCCTGAAAAAGGGCT
ATCGAGGATATTATCTCGAGGTGAATTCGTTAACAATCAACCTCTGGATTACAAAATTTGTGAAAGATTG
ACTGGTATTCTTAACTATGTTGCTCCTTTTACGCTATGTGGATACGCTGCTTTAATGCCTTTGTATCATG
CTATTGCTTCCCGTATGGCTTTCATTTTCTCCTCCTTGTATAAATCCTGGTTGCTGTCTCTTTATGAGGA
GTTGTGGCCCGTTGTCAGGCAACGTGGCGTGGTGTGCACTGTGTTTGCTGACGCAACCCCCACTGGTTGG
GGCATTGCCACCACCTGTCAGCTCCTTTCCGGGACTTTCGCTTTCCCCCTCCCTATTGCCACGGCGGAAC
TCATCGCCGCCTGCCTTGCCCGCTGCTGGACAGGGGCTCGGCTGTTGGGCACTGACAATTCCGTGGTGTT
GTCGGGGAAGCTGACGTCCTTTCCATGGCTGCTCGCCTGTGTTGCCACCTGGATTCTGCGCGGGACGTCC
TTCTGCTACGTCCCTTCGGCCCTCAATCCAGCGGACCTTCCTTCCCGCGGCCTGCTGCCGGCTCTGCGGC
CTCTTCCGCGTCTTCGCCTTCGCCCTCAGACGAGTCGGATCTCCCTTTGGGCCGCCTCCCCGCCTGGAAT
TAATTCTGCAGTCGAGACCTAGAAAAACATGGAGCAATCACAAGTAGCAATACAGCAGCTACCAATGCTG
ATTGTGCCTGGCTAGAAGCACAAGAGGAGGAGGAGGTGGGTTTTCCAGTCACACCTCAGGTACCTTTAAG
ACCAATGACTTACAAGGCAGCTGTAGATCTTAGCCACTTTTTAAAAGAAAAGAGGGGACTGGAAGGGCTA
ATTCACTCCCAACGAAGACAAGATCTGCTTTTTGCTTGTACTGGGTCTCTCTGGTTAGACCAGATCTGAG
CCTGGGAGCTCTCTGGCTAACTAGGGAACCCACTGCTTAAGCCTCAATAAAGCTTGCCTTGAGTGCTTCA
AGTAGTGTGTGCCCGTCTGTTGTGTGACTCTGGTAACTAGAGATCCCTCAGACCCTTTTAGTCAGTGTGG
AAAATCTCTAGCAGTAGTAGTTCATGTCATCTTATTATTCAGTATTTATAACTTGCAAAGAAATGAATAT
CAGAGAGTGAGAGGCCTTGACATTGTTTAAACCGTCAGCAACCATAGTCCCGCCCCTAACTCCGCCCATC
CCGCCCCTAACTCCGCCCAGTTCCGCCCATTCTCCGCCCCATGGCTGACTAATTTTTTTTATTTATGCAG
AGGCCGAGGCCGCCTCTGCCTCTGAGCTATTCCAGAAGTAGTGAGGAGGCTTTTTTGGAGGCCTAGGCTT
TTGCAAAAAGCTCGGAGAGGCGGTTTGCGTATTGGGCGCTCTTCCGCTTCCTCGCTCACTGACTCGCTGC
GCTCGGTCGTTCGGCTGCGGCGAGCGGTATCAGCTCACTCAAAGGCGGTAATACGGTTATCCACAGAATC
AGGGGATAACGCAGGAAAGAACATGTGAGCAAAAGGCCAGCAAAAGGCCAGGAACCGTAAAAAGGCCGCG
TTGCTGGCGTTTTTCCATAGGCTCCGCCCCCCTGACGAGCATCACAAAAATCGACGCTCAAGTCAGAGGT
GGCGAAACCCGACAGGACTATAAAGATACCAGGCGTTTCCCCCTGGAAGCTCCCTCGTGCGCTCTCCTGT
TCCGACCCTGCCGCTTACCGGATACCTGTCCGCCTTTCTCCCTTCGGGAAGCGTGGCGCTTTCTCATAGC
TCACGCTGTAGGTATCTCAGTTCGGTGTAGGTCGTTCGCTCCAAGCTGGGCTGTGTGCACGAACCCCCCG
TTCAGCCCGACCGCTGCGCCTTATCCGGTAACTATCGTCTTGAGTCCAACCCGGTAAGACACGACTTATC
GCCACTGGCAGCAGCCACTGGTAACAGGATTAGCAGAGCGAGGTATGTAGGCGGTGCTACAGAGTTCTTG
AAGTGGTGGCCTAACTACGGCTACACTAGAAGAACAGTATTTGGTATCTGCGCTCTGCTGAAGCCAGTTA
CCTTCGGAAAAAGAGTTGGTAGCTCTTGATCCGGCAAACAAACCACCGCTGGTAGCGGTGGTTTTTTTGT
TTGCAAGCAGCAGATTACGCGCAGAAAAAAAGGATCTCAAGAAGATCCTTTGATCTTTTCTACGGGGTCT
GACGCTCAGTGGAACGAAAACTCACGTTAAGGGATTTTGGTCATGAGATTATCAAAAAGGATCTTCACCT
AGATCCTTTTAAATTAAAAATGAAGTTTTAAATCAATCTAAAGTATATATGAGTAAACTTGGTCTGACAG
TTACCAATGCTTAATCAGTGAGGCACCTATCTCAGCGATCTGTCTATTTCGTTCATCCATAGTTGCCTGA
CTCCCCGTCGTGTAGATAACTACGATACGGGAGGGCTTACCATCTGGCCCCAGTGCTGCAATGATACCGC
GAGACCCACGCTCACCGGCTCCAGATTTATCAGCAATAAACCAGCCAGCCGGAAGGGCCGAGCGCAGAAG
TGGTCCTGCAACTTTATCCGCCTCCATCCAGTCTATTAATTGTTGCCGGGAAGCTAGAGTAAGTAGTTCG
CCAGTTAATAGTTTGCGCAACGTTGTTGCCATTGCTACAGGCATCGTGGTGTCACGCTCGTCGTTTGGTA
TGGCTTCATTCAGCTCCGGTTCCCAACGATCAAGGCGAGTTACATGATCCCCCATGTTGTGCAAAAAAGC
GGTTAGCTCCTTCGGTCCTCCGATCGTTGTCAGAAGTAAGTTGGCCGCAGTGTTATCACTCATGGTTATG
GCAGCACTGCATAATTCTCTTACTGTCATGCCATCCGTAAGATGCTTTTCTGTGACTGGTGAGTACTCAA
CCAAGTCATTCTGAGAATAGTGTATGCGGCGACCGAGTTGCTCTTGCCCGGCGTCAATACGGGATAATAC
CGCGCCACATAGCAGAACTTTAAAAGTGCTCATCATTGGAAAACGTTCTTCGGGGCGAAAACTCTCAAGG
ATCTTACCGCTGTTGAGATCCAGTTCGATGTAACCCACTCGTGCACCCAACTGATCTTCAGCATCTTTTA
CTTTCACCAGCGTTTCTGGGTGAGCAAAAACAGGAAGGCAAAATGCCGCAAAAAAGGGAATAAGGGCGAC
ACGGAAATGTTGAATACTCATACTCTTCCTTTTTCAATATTATTGAAGCATTTATCAGGGTTATTGTCTC
ATGAGCGGATACATATTTGAATGTATTTAGAAAAATAAACAAATAGGGGTTCCGCGCACATTTCCCCGAA
AAGTGCCACCTGACGTCGACGGATCGGGAGATCAACTTGTTTATTGCAGCTTATAATGGTTACAAATAAA
GCAATAGCATCACAAATTTCACAAATAAAGCATTTTTTTCACTGCATTCTAGTTGTGGTTTGTCCAAACT
CATCAATGTATCTTATCATGTCTGGATCAACTGGATAACTCAAGCTAACCAAAATCATCCCAAACTTCCC
ACCCCATACCCTATTACCACTGCCAATTACCTGTGGTTTCATTTACTCTAAACCTGTGATTCCTCTGAAT
TATTTTCATTTTAAAGAA
